Addgene plasmid #25146: PPI40
Purpose: Bacterial expression for structure determination; may not be full ORF
Depositing lab: Cheryl Arrowsmith. Depositing organization: University of Toronto.
Backbone
  Vector backbone: pET28a-LIC
  Backbone manufacturer: SGC
  Backbone size w/o insert (bp): 7328
  Vector type: Bacterial Expression
Growth in bacteria
  Bacterial resistance: Kanamycin, 50 μg/mL
  Growth temperature: 37°C
  Growth strain: DH5alpha
  Copy number: Low Copy
Gene/Insert
  Gene/Insert name: ppi40.131.301 (alt names: PDB: 2R99; Peptidylprolyl Isomerase E Isoform 1)
  Species: H. sapiens (human)
  Insert size (bp): 513
  Entrez Gene: PPIE (a.k.a. CYP-33, CYP33)
  Tag / fusion protein: His (N terminal on insert)
  Cloning method: Restriction Enzyme
  Sequencing primers: 5′ T7; 3′ T7-term
Terms and licenses: Academic/Nonprofit Terms; Industry Terms: Not Available to Industry
Depositor comments: PDB: 2R99. http://www.thesgc.org/structures/2R99/
How to cite: PPI40 was a gift from Cheryl Arrowsmith (Addgene plasmid # 25146 ; http://n2t.net/addgene:25146 ; RRID:Addgene_25146)
