[The description below was written by a language model from this plasmid's Addgene catalogue record.]
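Description:
PPI40 is a bacterial expression plasmid built on the pET28a-LIC backbone, a ligation-independent-cloning derivative of pET28a produced by a structural genomics group. It is maintained in E. coli under kanamycin selection and is recorded as low copy, with a standard cloning strain listed for propagation. No feature table accompanies the record, so the promoter and origin of replication are not explicitly stated. However, the listed sequencing primers (T7 forward and T7 terminator reverse) fit the usual pET arrangement, in which the insert sits between a T7 promoter and a T7 terminator and is expressed in hosts that supply T7 RNA polymerase.

The insert is a 513 bp fragment of human PPIE, which encodes peptidylprolyl isomerase E isoform 1, also known as cyclophilin 33 (CYP33). The insert name, ppi40.131.301, suggests that the fragment covers roughly residues 131 to 301 rather than the whole protein. This agrees with the insert size and with the depositor's caution that the construct may not contain the full open reading frame. The fragment carries an N-terminal His tag, which allows the recombinant protein to be purified by immobilised metal affinity chromatography.

The stated purpose is bacterial production of protein for structure determination, and the record links the construct to a deposited Protein Data Bank structure. It is therefore best suited to making a purified, truncated PPIE domain for crystallography or for related biochemical and biophysical work, not for studying the full-length protein. The record lists restriction enzyme cloning as the method despite the LIC backbone, and it gives no further detail on cloning sites or on any protease cleavage site for removing the tag.
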