>Addgene plasmid #25146 | PPI40 | depositor partial sequence | sequence record 11620 | Author sequence
CCCATTGCTAAAAAGGCCCGCTCAAATCCTCAGGTGTACATGGACATCAAGATTGGGAACAAGCCGGCTG
GCCGCATCCAGATGCTCCTGCGTTCTGATGTCGTGCCCATGACAGCAGAGAATTTCCGCTGCCTGTGCAC
TCATGAAAAGGGCTTTGGCTTTAAGGGAAGCAGCTTCCACCGCATCATCCCCCAGTTCATGTGCCAGGGC
GGTGATTTCACAAACCACAATGGCACTGGGGGCAAGTCCATCTATGGGAAGAAGTTCGATGATGAAAACT
TTATCCTCAAGCATACGGGACCAGGTCTACTATCCATGGCCAACTCTGGCCCAAACACCAATGGCTCTCA
GTTCTTCCTGACATGTGACAAGACAGACTGGCTGGATGGCAAGCATGTGGTGTTTGGAGAGGTCACCGAA
GGCCTAGATGTCTTGCGGCAAATTGAGGCCCAGGGCAGCAAGGACGGGAAGCCAAAGCAGAAGGTGATCA
TCGCCGACTGTGGGGAGTACGTG
