>Addgene plasmid #25146 | PPI40 | addgene partial sequence | sequence record 31222 | 25146 with T7
AAATATTTTGTTTACTTTAAGAAGGAGATATACCATGGGCAGCAGCCATCATCATCATCATCACAGCAGC
GGCCTGGTTCCGCGTGGTAGTCCCATTGCTAAAAAGGCCCGCTCAAATCCTCAGGTGTACATGGACATCA
AGATTGGGAACAAGCCGGCTGGCCGCATCCAGATGCTCCTGCGTTCTGATGTCGTGCCCATGACAGCAGA
GAATTTCCGCTGCCTGTGCACTCATGAAAAGGGCTTTGGCTTTAAGGGAAGCAGCTTCCACCGCATCATC
CCCCAGTTCATGTGCCAGGGCGGTGATTTCACAAACCACAATGGCACTGGGGGCAAGTCCATCTATGGGA
AGAAGTTCGATGATGAAAACTTTATCCTCAAGCATACGGGACCAGGTCTACTATCCATGGCCAACTCTGG
CCCAAACACCAATGGCTCTCAGTTCTTCCTGACATGTGACAAGACAGACTGGCTGGATGGCAAGCATGTG
GTGTTTGGAGAGGTCACCGAAGGCCTAGATGTCTTGCGGCAAATTGAGGCCCAGGGCAGCAAGGACGGGA
AGCCAAAGCAGAAGGTGATCATCGCCGACTGTGGGGAGTACGTGTGATGACGAAGCTTGCGGCCGCACTC
GAGCACCACCACCACCACCACTGAGATCCGGCTGCTAACAAAGCCCGAAAGGAAGCTGAGTTGGCTGCTG
CCACCGCTGAGCAATAACTAGCATAACCCCTTGGGGCCTCTAAACGGGTCTTGAGGGGTTTTTTGCTGAA
AGGAGGAACTATATCCGGATTGGCGAATGGG
[125 nt withheld, positions 802-926]
CG
